Addgene plasmid #104049: PX458_NFIA_iso1_2
Purpose: Encodes gRNA for 3' target of human NFIA_iso1 along with Cas9 with 2A GFP
Depositing lab: Eric Mendenhall & Richard M. Myers. Depositing organization: University of Alabama in Huntsville. Publication: CETCh-seq: CRISPR epitope tagging ChIP-seq of DNA-binding proteins. Savic D, Partridge EC, Newberry KM, Smith SB, Meadows SK, Roberts BS, Mackiewicz M, Mendenhall EM, Myers RM. Genome Res. 2015 Sep 9. 10.1101/gr.193540.115 PubMed 26355004.
Backbone
  Vector backbone: PX458
  Vector type: Mammalian Expression, CRISPR
Growth in bacteria
  Bacterial resistance: Ampicillin, 100 μg/mL
  Growth temperature: 37°C
  Growth strain: DH5alpha
  Copy number: High Copy
Gene/Insert
  Gene/Insert name: NFIA_iso1 gRNA
  gRNA/shRNA sequence: GCAACTTTTATCCCAGGTACC
  Species: H. sapiens (human)
  Entrez Gene: NFIA (a.k.a. BRMUTD, C1DELp32p31, CTF, DEL1P32P31, NF-I/A, NF1-A, NFI-A, NFI-L)
  Cloning method: Gibson Cloning
  Sequencing primers: 5′ pBR322ori-F
Terms and licenses: Academic/Nonprofit Terms; Industry Terms: Not Available to Industry
Depositor comments: Note: This plasmid is part of the Mendenhall and Meyers CRISPR-based Tagging system to add a tag (currently using FLAG) to endogenous proteins. Please see https://www.addgene.org/crispr/tagging/ for more details.
How to cite: PX458_NFIA_iso1_2 was a gift from Eric Mendenhall & Richard M. Myers (Addgene plasmid # 104049 ; http://n2t.net/addgene:104049 ; RRID:Addgene_104049)
