[The description below was written by a language model from this plasmid's Addgene catalogue record and pLannotate feature annotations shown in this document.]
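Description:
PX458_NFIA_iso1_2 is a mammalian CRISPR expression plasmid built on the PX458 backbone. From a single vector it delivers a guide RNA against human NFIA together with Streptococcus pyogenes Cas9 and a GFP reporter. It is propagated in E. coli as a high-copy plasmid through a ColE1/pUC-type origin and selected with ampicillin via the β-lactamase gene. An f1 phage origin, a single AAV2 inverted terminal repeat and small fragments of pBR322 bom and rop are also annotated. These appear to be backbone remnants rather than functional parts of the design.

The payload has two transcription units. A human U6 RNA polymerase III promoter drives the guide, a spacer targeting the 3' end of the NFIA isoform 1 coding region that was inserted by Gibson cloning upstream of the S. pyogenes gRNA scaffold. A partial second scaffold copy is annotated immediately downstream. The second unit uses a CMV enhancer, chicken β-actin promoter and hybrid intron to express Cas9, which the annotation tool splits into contiguous N- and C-terminal portions. Cas9 is followed by a nucleoplasmin nuclear localisation signal, EGFP and a bovine growth hormone polyadenylation signal. The catalogue entry states that GFP is linked to Cas9 by a 2A peptide, although the feature table does not annotate this element. Such a linkage yields separate Cas9 and fluorescent proteins from one transcript, so transfected cells can be identified or sorted by fluorescence.

The plasmid belongs to a CRISPR-based epitope-tagging system. Cutting near the 3' end of an endogenous gene allows a tag, currently FLAG, to be added, so that DNA-binding proteins such as NFIA can be profiled by ChIP-seq with a standard tag antibody. The "_2" in the name may indicate one of several guides for this locus, but the record does not say so.
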