Features (pLannotate 1.2.2; 19 found; start..end, strand, type, name):
     15..255     +  promoter       U6 promoter: RNA polymerase III promoter for human U6 snRNA
    285..360     +  misc_RNA       gRNA scaffold: guide RNA scaffold for the Streptococcus pyogenes CRISPR/Cas9 system
    367..410     +  misc_RNA       gRNA scaffold (fragment): guide RNA scaffold for the Streptococcus pyogenes CRISPR/Cas9 system
    457..742     +  enhancer       CMV enhancer: human cytomegalovirus immediate early enhancer; contains an 18-bp deletion relative to the standard CMV enhancer
    744..1021    +  promoter       chicken β-actin promoter: No description available
   1022..1249    +  intron         hybrid intron: hybrid between chicken β-actin (CBA) and minute virus of mice (MMV) introns (Gray et al., 2011)
   1387..2988    +  CDS            Cas9(N): N-terminal portion of Streptococcus pyogenes Cas9 (Zetsche et al., 2015)
   2989..5487    +  CDS            Cas9(C): C-terminal portion of Streptococcus pyogenes Cas9 (Zetsche et al., 2015)
   5488..5535    +  CDS            nucleoplasmin NLS: bipartite nuclear localization signal from nucleoplasmin
   5605..6318    +  CDS            EGFP: EGFP is a basic (constitutively fluorescent) green fluorescent protein published in 1996, derived from Aequorea victoria. It is reported to be a rapidly-maturing weak dimer with moderate acid sensitivity.
   6352..6463    +  polyA_signal   bGH poly(A) signal: bovine growth hormone polyadenylation signal
   6568..6708    +  repeat_region  AAV2 ITR: inverted terminal repeat of adeno-associated virus serotype 2 inverted
   6713..6764    -  misc_feature   bom (fragment): basis of mobility region from pBR322
   6783..7238    +  rep_origin     f1 ori (sequence partly withheld): f1 bacteriophage origin of replication; arrow indicates direction of (+) strand synthesis
   7239..7288    -  misc_feature   bom (fragment): basis of mobility region from pBR322
   7390..7425    -  CDS            rop (fragment): Rop protein, which maintains plasmids at low copy number; rop
   7520..7624    +  promoter       AmpR promoter: bla
   7625..8485    +  CDS            AmpR: β-lactamase; bla; confers resistance to ampicillin, carbenicillin, and related antibiotics
   8656..9244    +  rep_origin     ori: high-copy-number ColE1/pMB1/pBR322/pUC origin of replication
>Addgene plasmid #104049 | PX458_NFIA_iso1_2 | addgene full sequence | sequence record 200062 | Addgene NGS Result
TTTTGCTCACATGTGAGGGCCTATTTCCCATGATTCCTTCATATTTGCATATACGATACAAGGCTGTTAG
AGAGATAATTGGAATTAATTTGACTGTAAACACAAAGATATTAGTACAAAATACGTGACGTAGAAAGTAA
TAATTTCTTGGGTAGTTTGCAGTTTTAAAATTATGTTTTAAAATGGACTATCATATGCTTACCGTAACTT
GAAAGTATTTCGATTTCTTGGCTTTATATATCTTGTGGAAAGGACGAAACACCGCAACTTTTATCCCAGG
TACCGTTTTAGAGCTAGAAATAGCAAGTTAAAATAAGGCTAGTCCGTTATCAACTTGAAAAAGTGGCACC
GAGTCGGTGCTTTTTTGTTTTAGAGCTAGAAATAGCAAGTTAAAATAAGGCTAGTCCGTTTTTAGCGCGT
GCGCCAATTCTGCAGACAAATGGCTCTAGAGGTACCCGTTACATAACTTACGGTAAATGGCCCGCCTGGC
TGACCGCCCAACGACCCCCGCCCATTGACGTCAATAGTAACGCCAATAGGGACTTTCCATTGACGTCAAT
GGGTGGAGTATTTACGGTAAACTGCCCACTTGGCAGTACATCAAGTGTATCATATGCCAAGTACGCCCCC
TATTGACGTCAATGACGGTAAATGGCCCGCCTGGCATTGTGCCCAGTACATGACCTTATGGGACTTTCCT
ACTTGGCAGTACATCTACGTATTAGTCATCGCTATTACCATGGTCGAGGTGAGCCCCACGTTCTGCTTCA
CTCTCCCCATCTCCCCCCCCTCCCCACCCCCAATTTTGTATTTATTTATTTTTTAATTATTTTGTGCAGC
GATGGGGGCGGGGGGGGGGGGGGGGCGCGCGCCAGGCGGGGCGGGGCGGGGCGAGGGGCGGGGCGGGGCG
AGGCGGAGAGGTGCGGCGGCAGCCAATCAGAGCGGCGCGCTCCGAAAGTTTCCTTTTATGGCGAGGCGGC
GGCGGCGGCGGCCCTATAAAAAGCGAAGCGCGCGGCGGGCGGGAGTCGCTGCGCGCTGCCTTCGCCCCGT
GCCCCGCTCCGCCGCCGCCTCGCGCCGCCCGCCCCGGCTCTGACTGACCGCGTTACTCCCACAGGTGAGC
GGGCGGGACGGCCCTTCTCCTCCGGGCTGTAATTAGCTGAGCAAGAGGTAAGGGTTTAAGGGATGGTTGG
TTGGTGGGGTATTAATGTTTAATTACCTGGAGCACCTGCCTGAAATCACTTTTTTTCAGGTTGGACCGGT
GCCACCATGGACTATAAGGACCACGACGGAGACTACAAGGATCATGATATTGATTACAAAGACGATGACG
ATAAGATGGCCCCAAAGAAGAAGCGGAAGGTCGGTATCCACGGAGTCCCAGCAGCCGACAAGAAGTACAG
CATCGGCCTGGACATCGGCACCAACTCTGTGGGCTGGGCCGTGATCACCGACGAGTACAAGGTGCCCAGC
AAGAAATTCAAGGTGCTGGGCAACACCGACCGGCACAGCATCAAGAAGAACCTGATCGGAGCCCTGCTGT
TCGACAGCGGCGAAACAGCCGAGGCCACCCGGCTGAAGAGAACCGCCAGAAGAAGATACACCAGACGGAA
GAACCGGATCTGCTATCTGCAAGAGATCTTCAGCAACGAGATGGCCAAGGTGGACGACAGCTTCTTCCAC
AGACTGGAAGAGTCCTTCCTGGTGGAAGAGGATAAGAAGCACGAGCGGCACCCCATCTTCGGCAACATCG
TGGACGAGGTGGCCTACCACGAGAAGTACCCCACCATCTACCACCTGAGAAAGAAACTGGTGGACAGCAC
CGACAAGGCCGACCTGCGGCTGATCTATCTGGCCCTGGCCCACATGATCAAGTTCCGGGGCCACTTCCTG
ATCGAGGGCGACCTGAACCCCGACAACAGCGACGTGGACAAGCTGTTCATCCAGCTGGTGCAGACCTACA
ACCAGCTGTTCGAGGAAAACCCCATCAACGCCAGCGGCGTGGACGCCAAGGCCATCCTGTCTGCCAGACT
GAGCAAGAGCAGACGGCTGGAAAATCTGATCGCCCAGCTGCCCGGCGAGAAGAAGAATGGCCTGTTCGGA
AACCTGATTGCCCTGAGCCTGGGCCTGACCCCCAACTTCAAGAGCAACTTCGACCTGGCCGAGGATGCCA
AACTGCAGCTGAGCAAGGACACCTACGACGACGACCTGGACAACCTGCTGGCCCAGATCGGCGACCAGTA
CGCCGACCTGTTTCTGGCCGCCAAGAACCTGTCCGACGCCATCCTGCTGAGCGACATCCTGAGAGTGAAC
ACCGAGATCACCAAGGCCCCCCTGAGCGCCTCTATGATCAAGAGATACGACGAGCACCACCAGGACCTGA
CCCTGCTGAAAGCTCTCGTGCGGCAGCAGCTGCCTGAGAAGTACAAAGAGATTTTCTTCGACCAGAGCAA
GAACGGCTACGCCGGCTACATTGACGGCGGAGCCAGCCAGGAAGAGTTCTACAAGTTCATCAAGCCCATC
CTGGAAAAGATGGACGGCACCGAGGAACTGCTCGTGAAGCTGAACAGAGAGGACCTGCTGCGGAAGCAGC
GGACCTTCGACAACGGCAGCATCCCCCACCAGATCCACCTGGGAGAGCTGCACGCCATTCTGCGGCGGCA
GGAAGATTTTTACCCATTCCTGAAGGACAACCGGGAAAAGATCGAGAAGATCCTGACCTTCCGCATCCCC
TACTACGTGGGCCCTCTGGCCAGGGGAAACAGCAGATTCGCCTGGATGACCAGAAAGAGCGAGGAAACCA
TCACCCCCTGGAACTTCGAGGAAGTGGTGGACAAGGGCGCTTCCGCCCAGAGCTTCATCGAGCGGATGAC
CAACTTCGATAAGAACCTGCCCAACGAGAAGGTGCTGCCCAAGCACAGCCTGCTGTACGAGTACTTCACC
GTGTATAACGAGCTGACCAAAGTGAAATACGTGACCGAGGGAATGAGAAAGCCCGCCTTCCTGAGCGGCG
AGCAGAAAAAGGCCATCGTGGACCTGCTGTTCAAGACCAACCGGAAAGTGACCGTGAAGCAGCTGAAAGA
GGACTACTTCAAGAAAATCGAGTGCTTCGACTCCGTGGAAATCTCCGGCGTGGAAGATCGGTTCAACGCC
TCCCTGGGCACATACCACGATCTGCTGAAAATTATCAAGGACAAGGACTTCCTGGACAATGAGGAAAACG
AGGACATTCTGGAAGATATCGTGCTGACCCTGACACTGTTTGAGGACAGAGAGATGATCGAGGAACGGCT
GAAAACCTATGCCCACCTGTTCGACGACAAAGTGATGAAGCAGCTGAAGCGGCGGAGATACACCGGCTGG
GGCAGGCTGAGCCGGAAGCTGATCAACGGCATCCGGGACAAGCAGTCCGGCAAGACAATCCTGGATTTCC
TGAAGTCCGACGGCTTCGCCAACAGAAACTTCATGCAGCTGATCCACGACGACAGCCTGACCTTTAAAGA
GGACATCCAGAAAGCCCAGGTGTCCGGCCAGGGCGATAGCCTGCACGAGCACATTGCCAATCTGGCCGGC
AGCCCCGCCATTAAGAAGGGCATCCTGCAGACAGTGAAGGTGGTGGACGAGCTCGTGAAAGTGATGGGCC
GGCACAAGCCCGAGAACATCGTGATCGAAATGGCCAGAGAGAACCAGACCACCCAGAAGGGACAGAAGAA
CAGCCGCGAGAGAATGAAGCGGATCGAAGAGGGCATCAAAGAGCTGGGCAGCCAGATCCTGAAAGAACAC
CCCGTGGAAAACACCCAGCTGCAGAACGAGAAGCTGTACCTGTACTACCTGCAGAATGGGCGGGATATGT
ACGTGGACCAGGAACTGGACATCAACCGGCTGTCCGACTACGATGTGGACCATATCGTGCCTCAGAGCTT
TCTGAAGGACGACTCCATCGACAACAAGGTGCTGACCAGAAGCGACAAGAACCGGGGCAAGAGCGACAAC
GTGCCCTCCGAAGAGGTCGTGAAGAAGATGAAGAACTACTGGCGGCAGCTGCTGAACGCCAAGCTGATTA
CCCAGAGAAAGTTCGACAATCTGACCAAGGCCGAGAGAGGCGGCCTGAGCGAACTGGATAAGGCCGGCTT
CATCAAGAGACAGCTGGTGGAAACCCGGCAGATCACAAAGCACGTGGCACAGATCCTGGACTCCCGGATG
AACACTAAGTACGACGAGAATGACAAGCTGATCCGGGAAGTGAAAGTGATCACCCTGAAGTCCAAGCTGG
TGTCCGATTTCCGGAAGGATTTCCAGTTTTACAAAGTGCGCGAGATCAACAACTACCACCACGCCCACGA
CGCCTACCTGAACGCCGTCGTGGGAACCGCCCTGATCAAAAAGTACCCTAAGCTGGAAAGCGAGTTCGTG
TACGGCGACTACAAGGTGTACGACGTGCGGAAGATGATCGCCAAGAGCGAGCAGGAAATCGGCAAGGCTA
CCGCCAAGTACTTCTTCTACAGCAACATCATGAACTTTTTCAAGACCGAGATTACCCTGGCCAACGGCGA
GATCCGGAAGCGGCCTCTGATCGAGACAAACGGCGAAACCGGGGAGATCGTGTGGGATAAGGGCCGGGAT
TTTGCCACCGTGCGGAAAGTGCTGAGCATGCCCCAAGTGAATATCGTGAAAAAGACCGAGGTGCAGACAG
GCGGCTTCAGCAAAGAGTCTATCCTGCCCAAGAGGAACAGCGATAAGCTGATCGCCAGAAAGAAGGACTG
GGACCCTAAGAAGTACGGCGGCTTCGACAGCCCCACCGTGGCCTATTCTGTGCTGGTGGTGGCCAAAGTG
GAAAAGGGCAAGTCCAAGAAACTGAAGAGTGTGAAAGAGCTGCTGGGGATCACCATCATGGAAAGAAGCA
GCTTCGAGAAGAATCCCATCGACTTTCTGGAAGCCAAGGGCTACAAAGAAGTGAAAAAGGACCTGATCAT
CAAGCTGCCTAAGTACTCCCTGTTCGAGCTGGAAAACGGCCGGAAGAGAATGCTGGCCTCTGCCGGCGAA
CTGCAGAAGGGAAACGAACTGGCCCTGCCCTCCAAATATGTGAACTTCCTGTACCTGGCCAGCCACTATG
AGAAGCTGAAGGGCTCCCCCGAGGATAATGAGCAGAAACAGCTGTTTGTGGAACAGCACAAGCACTACCT
GGACGAGATCATCGAGCAGATCAGCGAGTTCTCCAAGAGAGTGATCCTGGCCGACGCTAATCTGGACAAA
GTGCTGTCCGCCTACAACAAGCACCGGGATAAGCCCATCAGAGAGCAGGCCGAGAATATCATCCACCTGT
TTACCCTGACCAATCTGGGAGCCCCTGCCGCCTTCAAGTACTTTGACACCACCATCGACCGGAAGAGGTA
CACCAGCACCAAAGAGGTGCTGGACGCCACCCTGATCCACCAGAGCATCACCGGCCTGTACGAGACACGG
ATCGACCTGTCTCAGCTGGGAGGCGACAAAAGGCCGGCGGCCACGAAAAAGGCCGGCCAGGCAAAAAAGA
AAAAGGAATTCGGCAGTGGAGAGGGCAGAGGAAGTCTGCTAACATGCGGTGACGTCGAGGAGAATCCTGG
CCCAGTGAGCAAGGGCGAGGAGCTGTTCACCGGGGTGGTGCCCATCCTGGTCGAGCTGGACGGCGACGTA
AACGGCCACAAGTTCAGCGTGTCCGGCGAGGGCGAGGGCGATGCCACCTACGGCAAGCTGACCCTGAAGT
TCATCTGCACCACCGGCAAGCTGCCCGTGCCCTGGCCCACCCTCGTGACCACCCTGACCTACGGCGTGCA
GTGCTTCAGCCGCTACCCCGACCACATGAAGCAGCACGACTTCTTCAAGTCCGCCATGCCCGAAGGCTAC
GTCCAGGAGCGCACCATCTTCTTCAAGGACGACGGCAACTACAAGACCCGCGCCGAGGTGAAGTTCGAGG
GCGACACCCTGGTGAACCGCATCGAGCTGAAGGGCATCGACTTCAAGGAGGACGGCAACATCCTGGGGCA
CAAGCTGGAGTACAACTACAACAGCCACAACGTCTATATCATGGCCGACAAGCAGAAGAACGGCATCAAG
GTGAACTTCAAGATCCGCCACAACATCGAGGACGGCAGCGTGCAGCTCGCCGACCACTACCAGCAGAACA
CCCCCATCGGCGACGGCCCCGTGCTGCTGCCCGACAACCACTACCTGAGCACCCAGTCCGCCCTGAGCAA
AGACCCCAACGAGAAGCGCGATCACATGGTCCTGCTGGAGTTCGTGACCGCCGCCGGGATCACTCTCGGC
ATGGACGAGCTGTACAAGGAATTCTAACTAGAGCTCGCTGATCAGCCTCGACTGTGCCTTCTAGTTGCCA
GCCATCTGTTGTTTGCCCCTCCCCCGTGCCTTCCTTGACCCTGGAAGGTGCCACTCCCACTGTCCTTTCC
TAATAAAATGAGGAAATTGCATCGCATTGTCTGAGTAGGTGTCATTCTATTCTGGGGGGTGGGGTGGGGC
AGGACAGCAAGGGGGAGGATTGGGAAGAGAATAGCAGGCATGCTGGGGAGCGGCCGCAGGAACCCCTAGT
GATGGAGTTGGCCACTCCCTCTCTGCGCGCTCGCTCGCTCACTGAGGCCGGGCGACCAAAGGTCGCCCGA
CGCCCGGGCTTTGCCCGGGCGGCCTCAGTGAGCGAGCGAGCGCGCAGCTGCCTGCAGGGGCGCCTGATGC
GGTATTTTCTCCTTACGCATCTGTGCGGTATTTCACACCGCATA
[95 nt withheld, positions 6765-6859]
T
[46 nt withheld, positions 6861-6906]
C
[141 nt withheld, positions 6908-7048]
CCTTTGACGTTGGAGTCCACGTTCTTT
[37 nt withheld, positions 7076-7112]
ACTCTATCTCGGGCTATTCTTTTGATTTATAAGGGATTTTGCCGATTTCGGTCTATTGGTTAAAAAATGA
GCTGATTTAACAAAAATTTAACGCGAATTTTAACAAAATATTAACGTTTACAATTTTATGGTGCACTCTC
AGTACAATCTGCTCTGATGCCGCATAGTTAAGCCAGCCCCGACACCCGCCAACACCCGCTGACGCGCCCT
GACGGGCTTGTCTGCTCCCGGCATCCGCTTACAGACAAGCTGTGACCGTCTCCGGGAGCTGCATGTGTCA
GAGGTTTTCACCGTCATCACCGAAACGCGCGAGACGAAAGGGCCTCGTGATACGCCTATTTTTATAGGTT
AATGTCATGATAATAATGGTTTCTTAGACGTCAGGTGGCACTTTTCGGGGAAATGTGCGCGGAACCCCTA
TTTGTTTATTTTTCTAAATACATTCAAATATGTATCCGCTCATGAGACAATAACCCTGATAAATGCTTCA
ATAATATTGAAAAAGGAAGAGTATGAGTATTCAACATTTCCGTGTCGCCCTTATTCCCTTTTTTGCGGCA
TTTTGCCTTCCTGTTTTTGCTCACCCAGAAACGCTGGTGAAAGTAAAAGATGCTGAAGATCAGTTGGGTG
CACGAGTGGGTTACATCGAACTGGATCTCAACAGCGGTAAGATCCTTGAGAGTTTTCGCCCCGAAGAACG
TTTTCCAATGATGAGCACTTTTAAAGTTCTGCTATGTGGCGCGGTATTATCCCGTATTGACGCCGGGCAA
GAGCAACTCGGTCGCCGCATACACTATTCTCAGAATGACTTGGTTGAGTACTCACCAGTCACAGAAAAGC
ATCTTACGGATGGCATGACAGTAAGAGAATTATGCAGTGCTGCCATAACCATGAGTGATAACACTGCGGC
CAACTTACTTCTGACAACGATCGGAGGACCGAAGGAGCTAACCGCTTTTTTGCACAACATGGGGGATCAT
GTAACTCGCCTTGATCGTTGGGAACCGGAGCTGAATGAAGCCATACCAAACGACGAGCGTGACACCACGA
TGCCTGTAGCAATGGCAACAACGTTGCGCAAACTATTAACTGGCGAACTACTTACTCTAGCTTCCCGGCA
ACAATTAATAGACTGGATGGAGGCGGATAAAGTTGCAGGACCACTTCTGCGCTCGGCCCTTCCGGCTGGC
TGGTTTATTGCTGATAAATCTGGAGCCGGTGAGCGTGGAAGCCGCGGTATCATTGCAGCACTGGGGCCAG
ATGGTAAGCCCTCCCGTATCGTAGTTATCTACACGACGGGGAGTCAGGCAACTATGGATGAACGAAATAG
ACAGATCGCTGAGATAGGTGCCTCACTGATTAAGCATTGGTAACTGTCAGACCAAGTTTACTCATATATA
CTTTAGATTGATTTAAAACTTCATTTTTAATTTAAAAGGATCTAGGTGAAGATCCTTTTTGATAATCTCA
TGACCAAAATCCCTTAACGTGAGTTTTCGTTCCACTGAGCGTCAGACCCCGTAGAAAAGATCAAAGGATC
TTCTTGAGATCCTTTTTTTCTGCGCGTAATCTGCTGCTTGCAAACAAAAAAACCACCGCTACCAGCGGTG
GTTTGTTTGCCGGATCAAGAGCTACCAACTCTTTTTCCGAAGGTAACTGGCTTCAGCAGAGCGCAGATAC
CAAATACTGTTCTTCTAGTGTAGCCGTAGTTAGGCCACCACTTCAAGAACTCTGTAGCACCGCCTACATA
CCTCGCTCTGCTAATCCTGTTACCAGTGGCTGCTGCCAGTGGCGATAAGTCGTGTCTTACCGGGTTGGAC
TCAAGACGATAGTTACCGGATAAGGCGCAGCGGTCGGGCTGAACGGGGGGTTCGTGCACACAGCCCAGCT
TGGAGCGAACGACCTACACCGAACTGAGATACCTACAGCGTGAGCTATGAGAAAGCGCCACGCTTCCCGA
AGGGAGAAAGGCGGACAGGTATCCGGTAAGCGGCAGGGTCGGAACAGGAGAGCGCACGAGGGAGCTTCCA
GGGGGAAACGCCTGGTATCTTTATAGTCCTGTCGGGTTTCGCCACCTCTGACTTGAGCGTCGATTTTTGT
GATGCTCGTCAGGGGGGCGGAGCCTATGGAAAAACGCCAGCAACGCGGCCTTTTTACGGTTCCTGGCCTT
TTGCTGGCC
